>Addgene plasmid #63318 | pFusX2-36 | depositor partial sequence | sequence record 105154 | pFusX2_GAT
AGTCTTAAGCGTCTCCCTGACCCCGGACCAAGTGGTGGCTATCGCCAGCAACAATGGCGGCAAGCAAGCG
CTCGAAACGGTGCAGCGGCTGTTGCCGGTGCTGTGCCAGGACCATGGCCTGACCCCGGACCAAGTGGTGG
CTATCGCCAGCAACATTGGCGGCAAGCAAGCGCTCGAAACGGTGCAGCGGCTGTTGCCGGTGCTGTGCCA
GGACCATGGCCTGACCCCGGACCAAGTGGTGGCTATCGCCAGCAACGGTGGCGGCAAGCAAGCGCTCGAA
ACGGTGCAGCGGCTGTTGCCGGTGCTGTGCCAGGACCATGGCGAGACGTC
