>Addgene plasmid #63318 | pFusX2-36 | depositor partial sequence | sequence record 105155 | FusX2
CGTCTCCCTGACCCCGGACCAAGTGGTGGCTATCGAGACCGGCGCCGCTACGGGCGCGTCCCATTCGCCA
TTCAGGCTGCGCAACTGTTGGGAAGGGCGATCGGTGCGGGCTCTTCGCTATTACGCCAGCTGGCGAAAGG
GGGATGTGCTGCAAGGCGATTAAGTTGGGAACGCCAGGGTTTTCCCAGTCACGACGTTGTAAAACGACGG
CCAGTGAGCGCGCGTAATCGACTCACTATAGGGCGAATTGGGTACCGGGCCCCCCCTCGAGGTCCTCCAG
CTTTTGTTCCCTTTAGTGAGGGTTAATTGCGCGCTTGGCGTAATCATGGTCATAGCTGTTTCCTGTGTGA
AATTGTTATCCGCTCACAATTCCACACAACATACGAGCCGGAAGCATAAAGTGTAAAGCCTGGGGTGCCT
AATGAGTGAGCTAACTCACATTAATTGCGTTGCGCTCACTGCCCGCTTTCCACCGGTGGTCTCTGGCGGC
AAGCAAGCGCTCGAAACGGTGCAGCGGCTGTTGCCGGTGCTGTGCCAGGACCATGGCGAGACGTCTAGAC
CAGCCAGGACAGAAATGCCTCGACTTCGCTGCTACCCAAGGTTGCCGGGTGACGCACACCGTGGAAACGG
ATGAAGGCACGAACCCAGTGGACATAAGCCTGTTCGGTTCGTAAGCTGTAATGCAAGTAGCGTATGCGCT
CACGCAACTGGTCCAGAACCTTGACCGAACGCAGCGGTGGTAACGGCGCAGTGGCGGTTTTCATGGCTTG
TTATGACTGTTTTTTTGGGGTACAGTCTATGCCTCGGGCATCCAAGCAGCAAGCGCGTTACGCCGTGGGT
CGATGTTTGATGTTATGGAGCAGCAACGATGTTACGCAGCAGGGCAGTCGCCCTAAAACAAAGTTAAACA
TTATGAGGGAAGCGGTGATCGCCGAAGTATCGACTCAACTATCAGAGGTAGTTGGCGTCATCGAGCGCCA
TCTCGAACCGACGTTGCTGGCCGTACATTTGTACGGCTCCGCAGTGGATGGCGGCCTGAAGCCACACAGT
GATATTGATTTGCTGGTTACGGTGACCGTAAGGCTTGATGAAACAACGCGGCGAGCTTTGATCAACGACC
TTTTGGAAACTTCGGCTTCCCCTGGAGAGAGCGAGATTCTCCGCGCTGTAGAAGTCACCATTGTTGTGCA
CGACGACATCATTCCGTGGCGTTATCCAGCTAAGCGCGAACTGCAATTTGGAGAATGGCAGCGCAATGAC
ATTCTTGCAGGTATCTTCGAGCCAGCCACGATCGACATTGATCTGGCTATCTTGCTGACAAAAGCAAGAG
AACATAGCGTTGCCTTGGTAGGTCCAGCGGCGGAGGAACTCTTTGATCCGGTTCCTGAACAGGATCTATT
TGAGGCGCTAAATGAAACCTTAACGCTATGGAACTCGCCGCCCGACTGGGCTGGCGATGAGCGAAATGTA
GTGCTTACGTTGTCCCGCATTTGGTACAGCGCAGTAACCGGCAAAATCGCGCCGAAGGATGTCGCTGCCG
ACTGGGCAATGGAGCGCCTGCCGGCCCAGTATCAGCCCGTCATACTTGAAGCTAGACAGGCTTATCTTGG
ACAAGAAGAAGATCGCTTGGCCTCGCGCGCAGATCAGTTGGAAGAATTTGTCCACTACGTGAAAGGCGAG
ATCACCAAGGTAGTCGGCAAATAACCCTCGAGCCACCCATGACCAAAATCCCTTAACGTGAGTTACGCGT
CGTTCCACTGAGCGTCAGACCCCGTAGAAAAGATCAAAGGATCTTCTTGAGATCCTTTTTTTCTGCGCGT
AATCTGCTGCTTGCAAACAAAAAAACCACCGCTACCAGCGGTGGTTTGTTTGCCGGATCAAGAGCTACCA
ACTCTTTTTCCGAAGGTAACTGGCTTCAGCAGAGCGCAGATACCAAATACTGTCCTTCTAGTGTAGCCGT
AGTTAGGCCACCACTTCAAGAACTCTGTAGCACCGCCTACATACCTCGCTCTGCTAATCCTGTTACCAGT
GGCTGCTGCCAGTGGCGATAAGTCGTGTCTTACCGGGTTGGACTCAAGACGATAGTTACCGGATAAGGCG
CAGCGGTCGGGCTGAACGGGGGGTTCGTGCACACAGCCCAGCTTGGAGCGAACGACCTACACCGAACTGA
GATACCTACAGCGTGAGCATTGAGAAAGCGCCACGCTTCCCGAAGGGAGAAAGGCGGACAGGTATCCGGT
AAGCGGCAGGGTCGGAACAGGAGAGCGCACGAGGGAGCTTCCAGGGGGAAACGCCTGGTATCTTTATAGT
CCTGTCGGGTTTCGCCACCTCTGACTTGAGCGTCGATTTTTGTGATGCTCGTCAGGGGGGCGGAGCCTAT
GGAAAAACGCCAGCAACGCGGCCTTTTTACGGTTCCTGGCCTTTTGCTGGCCTTTTGCTCACATGTTCTT
TCCTGCGTTATCCCCTGATTCTGTGGATAACCGTATTACCGCCTTTGAGTGAGCTGATACCGCTCGCCGC
AGCCGAACGACCGAGCGCAGCGAGTCAGTGAGCGAGGAAGCGGAAGAGCGCCCAATACGCAAACCGCCTC
TCCCCGCGCGTTGGCCGATTCATTAATGCAGCTGGCACGACAGGTTTCCCGACTGGAAAGCGGGCAGTGA
GCGCAACGCAATTAATACGCGTACCGCTAGCCAGGAAGAGTTTGTAGAAACGCAAAAAGGCCATCCGTCA
GGATGGCCTTCTGCTTAGTTTGATGCCTGGCAGTTTATGGCGGGCGTCCTGCCCGCCACCCTCCGGGCCG
TTGCTTCACAACGTTCAAATCCGCTCCCGGCGGATTTGTCCTACTCAGGAGAGCGTTCACCGACAAACAA
CAGATAAAACGAAAGGCCCAGTCTTCCGACTGAGCCTTTCGTTTTATTTGATGCCTGGCAGTTCCCTACT
CTCGCGTTAACGCTAGCATGGATGTTTTCCCAGTCACGACGTTGTAAAACGACGGCCAGTCTTAAG
