>Addgene plasmid #63318 | pFusX2-36 | addgene partial sequence | sequence record 115461 | pCR8_R1 5'-cgaaccgaacaggcttatgt-3'
GTGCGTCACCCGGCAACCTTGGGTAGCAGCGAAGTCGAGGCATTTCTGTCCTGGCTGGTCTAGACGTCTC
GCCATGGTCCTGGCACAGCACCGGCAACAGCCGCTGCACCGTTTCGAGCGCTTGCTTGCCGCCACCGTTG
CTGGCGATAGCCACCACTTGGTCCGGGGTCAGGCCATGGTCCTGGCACAGCACCGGCAACAGCCGCTGCA
CCGTTTCGAGCGCTTGCTTGCCGCCAATGTTGCTGGCGATAGCCACCACTTGGTCCGGGGTCAGGCCATG
GTCCTGGCACAGCACCGGCAACAGCCGCTGCACCGTTTCGAGCGCTTGCTTGCCGCCATTGTTGCTGGCG
ATAGCCACCACTTGGTCCGGGGTCAGGGAGACGCTTAAGACTGGCCGTCGTTTTACAACGTCGTGACTGG
GAAAACATCCATGCTAGCGTTAACGCGAGAGTAGGGAACTGCCAGGCATCAAATAAAACGAAAGGCTCAG
TCGGAAGACTGGGCCTTTCGTTTTATCTGTTGTTTGTCGGTGAACGCTCTCCTGAGTAGGACAAATCCGC
CGGGAGCGGATTTGAACGTTGTGAAGCAACGGCCCGGAGGGTGGCGGGCAGGACGCCCGCCATAAACTGC
CAGGCATCAAACTAAGCAGAAGGCCATCCTGACGGATGGCCTTTTT
