[The description below was written by a language model from this plasmid's Addgene catalogue record.]
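Description:
pFusX2-36 is a bacterial library plasmid from the FusX system, a one-step assembly method for building TALE repeat arrays used in TALENs and related programmable DNA-binding proteins. It is built on the FusX2 backbone (recorded as about 3 kb without insert), is maintained at high copy in standard E. coli cloning strains, and is selected with spectinomycin. The record gives no feature table, so the origin of replication and other backbone elements are not stated, although the listed sequencing primers carry pCR8 names.

The insert is a synthetic, pre-assembled trimer of TALE repeats carrying the repeat-variable diresidues NN, NI and NG, with the alternative name X2_GAT. Under the standard TALE code, NN recognises G, NI recognises A and NG recognises T, so this module specifies the triplet GAT. As a member of the X2 sub-library, it supplies RVD positions 4 to 6 of the final array. The trimer was cloned through BsaI sites that were destroyed in the process, which is typical of Golden Gate construction with type IIS enzymes that cut outside their recognition sequence.

In use, a researcher picks the plasmid from each positional sub-library whose triplet matches the corresponding part of the genomic target, and combines these with a receiver vector so the modules join in a defined order to give a full-length TALE array. pFusX2-36 is therefore a building block and not an expression construct. No promoter, nuclease domain or eukaryotic selection marker is recorded for it.
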