Addgene plasmid #63318: pFusX2-36
Purpose: Encodes RVD positions 4-6 in TALEN assembly
Depositing lab: Stephen Ekker. Depositing organization: Mayo Foundation for Medical Education and Research. Publication: FusX: A rapid one-step TALE assembly system for genome science. Ma AC, McNulty MS, Tanya PL, Jarryd CM, Martinez-Galvez G, Argue DP, Lee HB, Urban MD, Bullard CE, Blackburn PR, Man TK, Clark KJ, Ekker SC. Hum Gene Ther. 2016 Jun;27(6):451-63. doi: 10.1089/hum.2015.172 PubMed 26854857.
Backbone
  Vector backbone: FusX2
  Backbone size w/o insert (bp): 3006
  Vector type: TALEN
Growth in bacteria
  Bacterial resistance: Spectinomycin, 50 μg/mL
  Growth temperature: 37°C
  Growth strain: DH5alpha
  Copy number: High Copy
Gene/Insert
  Gene/Insert name: NN NI NG (alt name: X2_GAT)
  Species: Synthetic
  Mutation: none
  Cloning method: Restriction Enzyme; 5′ cloning site BsaI (destroyed during cloning); 3′ cloning site BsaI (destroyed during cloning)
  Sequencing primers: 5′ pCR8_F1; 3′ pCR8_R1
Terms and licenses: Academic/Nonprofit Terms; Industry Terms: Not Available to Industry
How to cite: pFusX2-36 was a gift from Stephen Ekker (Addgene plasmid # 63318 ; http://n2t.net/addgene:63318 ; RRID:Addgene_63318)
